Addgene plasmid #23930: pDONR223-EPHB1
Depositing lab: William Hahn & David Root. Depositing organization: Dana-Farber Cancer Institute. Publication: COT drives resistance to RAF inhibition through MAP kinase pathway reactivation. Johannessen CM, Boehm JS, Kim SY, Thomas SR, Wardwell L, Johnson LA, Emery CM, Stransky N, Cogdill AP, Barretina J, Caponigro G, Hieronymus H, Murray RR, Salehi-Ashtiani K, Hill DE, Vidal M, Zhao JJ, Yang X, Alkan O, Kim S, Harris JL, Wilson CJ, Myer VE, Finan PM, Root DE, Roberts TM, Golub T, Flaherty KT, Dummer R, Weber BL, Sellers WR, Schlegel R, Wargo JA, Hahn WC, Garraway LA. Nature. 2010 Dec 16;468(7326):968-72. doi: 10.1038/nature09627 PubMed 21107320.
Backbone
  Vector backbone: pDONR223
  Backbone manufacturer: Invitrogen
  Backbone size w/o insert (bp): 5005
  Vector type: Gateway Donor vector
Growth in bacteria
  Bacterial resistance: Spectinomycin, 50 μg/mL
  Growth temperature: 37°C
  Growth strain: DH5alpha
  Copy number: High Copy
Gene/Insert
  Gene/Insert name: EPHB1 (alt name: EPH receptor B1)
  Species: H. sapiens (human)
  Insert size (bp): 2955
  Entrez Gene: EPHB1 (a.k.a. ELK, EPHT2, Hek6, NET)
  Cloning method: Gateway Cloning
  Sequencing primers: 5′ M13pUC-fwd; 3′ M13rev
Terms and licenses: Academic/Nonprofit Terms; Industry Terms: Not Available to Industry
Depositor comments: The ORF has no Stop codon. This design enables easy recombination into a destination vector to add an epitope tag of choice and Stop codon to the ORF. Do NOT use this plasmid directly for transfections. A set of 4 custom lentiviral vectors is available ( pLX301 (http://www.addgene.org/25895/) , pLX302 (http://www.addgene.org/25896/) , pLX303 (http://www.addgene.org/25897/) , pLX304 (http://www.addgene.org/25890/) ) to be used to express these ORFs in mammalian cells. These plasmids are not included in the kit and must be ordered separately.
How to cite: pDONR223-EPHB1 was a gift from William Hahn & David Root (Addgene plasmid # 23930 ; http://n2t.net/addgene:23930 ; RRID:Addgene_23930)
