[The description below was written by a language model from this plasmid's Addgene catalogue record and pLannotate feature annotations shown in this document.]
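Description:
pDONR223-EPHB1 is a Gateway entry clone built in the Invitrogen pDONR223 donor backbone. It carries the human EPHB1 open reading frame (EPH receptor B1, also known as ELK, EPHT2, Hek6 or NET), a receptor tyrosine kinase that binds transmembrane ephrin-B ligands on neighbouring cells and takes part in contact-dependent bidirectional signalling. The plasmid is maintained in E. coli through a high-copy ColE1/pUC-type origin. It is selected with spectinomycin via the aadA (SmR) aminoglycoside adenylyltransferase gene, which lies downstream of a fragment of the class 1 integron Pc promoter. The full sequence record is 5,742 nt. This is shorter than the sum of the listed empty backbone and insert sizes, as expected when the donor vector's attP-flanked cassette is replaced during cloning.

The roughly 2.95 kb EPHB1 coding sequence sits between two attL recombination sites, which the automated annotation labels as attL variants. rrnB T1 and T2 terminators lie upstream and insulate the insert from read-through transcription. A T7 promoter lies beyond the downstream attL site and points back toward the insert. Short lacI, lacZα and gentamicin-resistance fragments are backbone remnants with no evident function. No mammalian promoter is present, and the ORF has deliberately been left without a stop codon. The plasmid is therefore not meant for direct transfection. It instead serves as a source clone for LR recombination into a destination vector that supplies the promoter, a C-terminal epitope tag of choice and the stop codon. The depositors point to a companion set of lentiviral destination vectors for mammalian expression. The clone belongs to a kit of ORF clones, and the associated publication examined resistance to RAF inhibition through MAP kinase pathway reactivation.
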