Features (pLannotate 1.2.2; 12 found; start..end, strand, type, name):
      2..94      +  CDS            lacI (fragment): lac repressor; lacI; The lac repressor binds to the lac operator to inhibit transcription in E. coli. This inhibition can be relieved by adding lactose or isopropyl-β-D-thiogalactopyranoside (IPTG).
    149..176     -  terminator     rrnB T2 terminator: transcription terminator T2 from the E. coli rrnB gene
    308..351     +  terminator     rrnB T1 terminator: Escherichia coli rrnB; transcription terminator T1 from the E. coli rrnB gene
    398..434     -  CDS            lacZα (fragment): LacZα fragment of β-galactosidase; lacZ fragment
    451..546     +  protein_bind   attL3: mutant version of attL; recombination site for the Gateway® LR reaction LR Clonase™
    549..3500    +  CDS            EPHB1: EPHB1_HUMAN - Also known as ELK, EPHT2, HEK6, NET. Experimental evidence at protein level: Swiss-Prot protein existence level 1. Receptor tyrosine kinase which binds promiscuously transmembrane ephrin-B family ligands residing on adjacent cells, leading to contact-dependent bidirectional signaling into neighboring cells. The signaling pathway downstream of the receptor is referred to as forward signaling while the signaling pathway downstream of the ephrin ligand is referred to as reverse signaling. Cognate/functional ephrin ligands for this receptor include EFNB1, EFNB2 and EFNB3. During nerv
   3505..3600    -  protein_bind   attL3: mutant version of attL; recombination site for the Gateway® LR reaction LR Clonase™
   3619..3637    -  promoter       T7 promoter: promoter for bacteriophage T7 RNA polymerase
   3827..3850    +  promoter       Pc promoter (fragment): intI1 (promoter lies within the coding sequence); class 1 integron promoter
   4026..4082    +  CDS            GmR (fragment): gentamycin acetyltransferase; aacC1; confers resistance to gentamycin
   4089..4880    +  CDS            SmR: aminoglycoside adenylyltransferase (Murphy, 1985); aadA; confers resistance to spectinomycin and streptomycin
   4973..5561    +  rep_origin     ori: high-copy-number ColE1/pMB1/pBR322/pUC origin of replication
>Addgene plasmid #23930 | pDONR223-EPHB1 | addgene full sequence | sequence record 159438 | Addgene next-generation full plasmid sequencing result
AGCGCCCAATACGCAAACCGCCTCTCCCCGCGCGTTGGCCGATTCATTAATGCAGCTGGCACGACAGGTT
TCCCGACTGGAAAGCGGGCAGTGAGCGCAACGCAATTAATACGCGTACCGCTAGCCAGGAAGAGTTTGTA
GAAACGCAAAAAGGCCATCCGTCAGGATGGCCTTCTGCTTAGTTTGATGCCTGGCAGTTTATGGCGGGCG
TCCTGCCCGCCACCCTCCGGGCCGTTGCTTCACAACGTTCAAATCCGCTCCCGGCGGATTTGTCCTACTC
AGGAGAGCGTTCACCGACAAACAACAGATAAAACGAAAGGCCCAGTCTTCCGACTGAGCCTTTCGTTTTA
TTTGATGCCTGGCAGTTCCCTACTCTCGCGTTAACGCTAGCATGGATGTTTTCCCAGTCACGACGTTGTA
AAACGACGGCCAGTCTTAAGCTCGGGCCCCAAATAATGATTTTATTTTGACTGATAGTGACCTGTTCGTT
GCAACAAATTGATGAGCAATGCTTTTTTATAATGCCAACTTTGTACAAAAAAGTTGGCATGGCCCTGGAT
TATCTACTACTGCTCCTCCTGGCATCCGCAGTGGCTGCGATGGAAGAAACGTTAATGGACACCAGAACGG
CTACTGCAGAGCTGGGCTGGACGGCCAATCCTGCGTCCGGGTGGGAAGAAGTCAGTGGCTACGATGAAAA
CCTGAACACCATCCGCACCTACCAGGTGTGCAATGTCTTCGAGCCCAACCAGAACAATTGGCTGCTCACC
ACCTTCATCAACCGGCGGGGGGCCCATCGCATCTACACAGAGATGCGCTTCACTGTGAGAGACTGCAGCA
GCCTCCCTAATGTCCCAGGATCCTGCAAGGAGACCTTCAACTTGTATTACTATGAGACTGACTCTGTCAT
TGCCACCAAGAAGTCAGCCTTCTGGTCTGAGGCCCCCTACCTCAAAGTAGACACCATTGCTGCAGATGAG
AGCTTCTCCCAGGTGGACTTTGGGGGAAGGCTGATGAAGGTAAACACAGAAGTCAGGAGCTTTGGGCCTC
TTACTCGGAATGGTTTTTACCTCGCTTTTCAGGATTATGGAGCCTGTATGTCTCTTCTTTCTGTCCGTGT
CTTCTTCAAAAAGTGTCCCAGCATTGTGCAAAATTTTGCAGTGTTTCCAGAGACTATGACAGGGGCAGAG
AGCACATCTCTGGTGATTGCTCGGGGCACATGCATCCCCAACGCAGAGGAAGTGGACGTGCCCATCAAAC
TCTACTGCAACGGGGATGGGGAATGGATGGTGCCTATTGGGCGATGCACCTGCAAGCCTGGCTATGAGCC
TGAGAACAGCGTGGCATGCAAGGCTTGCCCTGCAGGGACATTCAAGGCCAGCCAGGAAGCTGAAGGCTGC
TCCCACTGCCCCTCCAACAGCCGCTCCCCTGCAGAGGCGTCTCCCATCTGCACCTGTCGGACCGGTTATT
ACCGAGCGGACTTTGACCCTCCAGAAGTGGCATGCACTAGCGTCCCATCAGGTCCCCGCAATGTTATCTC
CATCGTCAATGAGACGTCCATCATTCTGGAGTGGCACCCTCCAAGGGAGACAGGTGGGCGGGATGATGTG
ACCTACAACATCATCTGCAAAAAGTGCCGGGCAGACCGCCGGAGCTGCTCCCGCTGTGACGACAATGTGG
AGTTTGTGCCCAGGCAGCTGGGCCTGACGGAGTGCCGCGTCTCCATCAGCAGCCTGTGGGCCCACACCCC
CTACACCTTTGACATCCAGGCCATCAATGGAGTCTCCAGCAAGAGTCCCTTCCCCCCACAGCACGTCTCT
GTCAACATCACCACAAACCAAGCCGCCCCCTCCACCGTTCCCATCATGCACCAAGTCAGTGCCACTATGA
GGAGCATCACCTTGTCATGGCCACAGCCGGAGCAGCCCAATGGCATCATCCTGGACTATGAGATCCGGTA
CTATGAGAAGGAACACAATGAGTTCAACTCCTCCATGGCCAGGAGTCAGACCAACACAGCAAGGATTGAT
GGGCTGCGGCCTGGCATGGTATATGTGGTACAGGTGCGTGCCCGCACTGTTGCTGGCTACGGCAAGTTCA
GTGGCAAGATGTGCTTCCAGACTCTGACTGACGATGATTACAAGTCAGAGCTGAGGGAGCAGCTGCCCCT
GATTGCTGGCTCGGCAGCGGCCGGGGTCGTGTTCGTTGTGTCCTTGGTGGCCATCTCTATCGTCTGTAGC
AGGAAACGGGCTTATAGCAAAGAGGCTGTGTACAGCGATAAGCTCCAGCATTACAGCACAGGCCGAGGCT
CCCCAGGGATGAAGATCTACATTGACCCCTTCACTTATGAGGATCCCAACGAAGCTGTCCGGGAGTTTGC
CAAGGAGATTGATGTATCTTTTGTGAAAATTGAAGAGGTCATCGGAGCAGGGGAGTTTGGAGAAGTGTAC
AAGGGGCGTTTGAAACTGCCAGGCAAGAGGGAAATCTACGTGGCCATCAAGACCCTGAAGGCAGGGTACT
CGGAGAAGCAGCGTCGGGACTTTCTGAGTGAGGCGAGCATCATGGGCCAGTTCGACCATCCTAACATCAT
TCGCCTGGAGGGTGTGGTCACCAAGAGTCGGCCTGTCATGATCATCACAGAGTTCATGGAGAATGGTGCA
TTGGATTCTTTCCTCAGGCAAAATGACGGGCAGTTCACCGTGATCCAGCTTGTGGGTATGCTCAGGGGCA
TCGCTGCTGGCATGAAGTACCTGGCTGAGATGAATTATGTGCATCGGGACCTGGCTGCTAGGAACATTCT
GGTCAACAGTAACCTGGTGTGCAAGGTGTCCGACTTTGGCCTCTCCCGCTACCTCCAGGATGACACCTCA
GATCCCACCTACACCAGCTCCTTGGGAGGGAAGATCCCTGTGAGATGGACAGCTCCAGAGGCCATCGCCT
ACCGCAAGTTCACTTCAGCCAGCGACGTTTGGAGCTATGGGATCGTCATGTGGGAAGTCATGTCATTTGG
AGAGAGACCCTATTGGGATATGTCCAACCAAGATGTCATCAATGCCATCGAGCAGGACTACCGGCTGCCC
CCACCCATGGACTGTCCAGCTGCTCTACACCAGCTCATGCTGGACTGTTGGCAGAAGGACCGGAACAGCC
GGCCCCGGTTTGCGGAGATTGTCAACACCCTAGATAAGATGATCCGGAACCCGGCAAGTCTCAAGACTGT
GGCAACCATCACCGCCGTGCCTTCCCAGCCCCTGCTCGACCGCTCCATCCCAGACTTCACGGCCTTTACC
ACCGTGGATGACTGGCTCAGCGCCATCAAAATGGTCCAGTACAGGGACAGCTTCCTCACTGCTGGCTTCA
CCTCCCTCCAGCTGGTCACCCAGATGACATCAGAAGACCTCCTGAGAATAGGCATCACCTTGGCAGGCCA
TCAGAAGAAGATCCTGAACAGCATTCATTCTATGAGGGTCCAGATAAGTCAGTCACCAACGGCAATGGCA
TTGCCAACTTTCTTGTACAAAGTTGGCATTATAAGAAAGCATTGCTTATCAATTTGTTGCAACGAACAGG
TCACTATCAGTCAAAATAAAATCATTATTTGCCATCCAGCTGATATCCCCTATAGTGAGTCGTATTACAT
GGTCATAGCTGTTTCCTGGCAGCTCTGGCCCGTGTCTCAAAATCTCTGATGTTACATTGCACAAGATAAA
AATATATCATCATGCCTCCTCTAGACCAGCCAGGACAGAAATGCCTCGACTTCGCTGCTACCCAAGGTTG
CCGGGTGACGCACACCGTGGAAACGGATGAAGGCACGAACCCAGTGGACATAAGCCTGTTCGGTTCGTAA
GCTGTAATGCAAGTAGCGTATGCGCTCACGCAACTGGTCCAGAACCTTGACCGAACGCAGCGGTGGTAAC
GGCGCAGTGGCGGTTTTCATGGCTTGTTATGACTGTTTTTTTGGGGTACAGTCTATGCCTCGGGCATCCA
AGCAGCAAGCGCGTTACGCCGTGGGTCGATGTTTGATGTTATGGAGCAGCAACGATGTTACGCAGCAGGG
CAGTCGCCCTAAAACAAAGTTAAACATTATGAGGGAAGCGGTGATCGCCGAAGTATCGACTCAACTATCA
GAGGTAGTTGGCGTCATCGAGCGCCATCTCGAACCGACGTTGCTGGCCGTACATTTGTACGGCTCCGCAG
TGGATGGCGGCCTGAAGCCACACAGTGATATTGATTTGCTGGTTACGGTGACCGTAAGGCTTGATGAAAC
AACGCGGCGAGCTTTGATCAACGACCTTTTGGAAACTTCGGCTTCCCCTGGAGAGAGCGAGATTCTCCGC
GCTGTAGAAGTCACCATTGTTGTGCACGACGACATCATTCCGTGGCGTTATCCAGCTAAGCGCGAACTGC
AATTTGGAGAATGGCAGCGCAATGACATTCTTGCAGGTATCTTCGAGCCAGCCACGATCGACATTGATCT
GGCTATCTTGCTGACAAAAGCAAGAGAACATAGCGTTGCCTTGGTAGGTCCAGCGGCGGAGGAACTCTTT
GATCCGGTTCCTGAACAGGATCTATTTGAGGCGCTAAATGAAACCTTAACGCTATGGAACTCGCCGCCCG
ACTGGGCTGGCGATGAGCGAAATGTAGTGCTTACGTTGTCCCGCATTTGGTACAGCGCAGTAACCGGCAA
AATCGCGCCGAAGGATGTCGCTGCCGACTGGGCAATGGAGCGCCTGCCGGCCCAGTATCAGCCCGTCATA
CTTGAAGCTAGACAGGCTTATCTTGGACAAGAAGAAGATCGCTTGGCCTCGCGCGCAGATCAGTTGGAAG
AATTTGTCCACTACGTGAAAGGCGAGATCACCAAGGTAGTCGGCAAATAACCCTCGAGCCACCCATGACC
AAAATCCCTTAACGTGAGTTACGCGTCGTTCCACTGAGCGTCAGACCCCGTAGAAAAGATCAAAGGATCT
TCTTGAGATCCTTTTTTTCTGCGCGTAATCTGCTGCTTGCAAACAAAAAAACCACCGCTACCAGCGGTGG
TTTGTTTGCCGGATCAAGAGCTACCAACTCTTTTTCCGAAGGTAACTGGCTTCAGCAGAGCGCAGATACC
AAATACTGTTCTTCTAGTGTAGCCGTAGTTAGGCCACCACTTCAAGAACTCTGTAGCACCGCCTACATAC
CTCGCTCTGCTAATCCTGTTACCAGTGGCTGCTGCCAGTGGCGATAAGTCGTGTCTTACCGGGTTGGACT
CAAGACGATAGTTACCGGATAAGGCGCAGCGGTCGGGCTGAACGGGGGGTTCGTGCACACAGCCCAGCTT
GGAGCGAACGACCTACACCGAACTGAGATACCTACAGCGTGAGCTATGAGAAAGCGCCACGCTTCCCGAA
GGGAGAAAGGCGGACAGGTATCCGGTAAGCGGCAGGGTCGGAACAGGAGAGCGCACGAGGGAGCTTCCAG
GGGGAAACGCCTGGTATCTTTATAGTCCTGTCGGGTTTCGCCACCTCTGACTTGAGCGTCGATTTTTGTG
ATGCTCGTCAGGGGGGCGGAGCCTATGGAAAAACGCCAGCAACGCGGCCTTTTTACGGTTCCTGGCCTTT
TGCTGGCCTTTTGCTCACATGTTCTTTCCTGCGTTATCCCCTGATTCTGTGGATAACCGTATTACCGCCT
TTGAGTGAGCTGATACCGCTCGCCGCAGCCGAACGACCGAGCGCAGCGAGTCAGTGAGCGAGGAAGCGGA
AG
