>Addgene plasmid #23930 | pDONR223-EPHB1 | depositor partial sequence | sequence record 11245 | Author sequence
ATGGCCCTGGATTATCTACTACTGCTCCTCCTGGCATCCGCAGTGGCTGCGATGGAAGAAACGTTAATGG
ACACCAGAACGGCTACTGCAGAGCTGGGCTGGACGGCCAATCCTGCGTCCGGGTGGGAAGAAGTCAGTGG
CTACGATGAAAACCTGAACACCATCCGCACCTACCAGGTGTGCAATGTCTTCGAGCCCAACCAGAACAAT
TGGCTGCTCACCACCTTCATCAACCGGCGGGGGGCCCATCGCATCTACACAGAGATGCGCTTCACTGTGA
GAGACTGCAGCAGCCTCCCTAATGTCCCAGGATCCTGCAAGGAGACCTTCAACTTGTATTACTATGAGAC
TGACTCTGTCATTGCCACCAAGAAGTCAGCCTTCTGGTCTGAGGCCCCCTACCTCAAAGTAGACACCATT
GCTGCAGATGAGAGCTTCTCCCAGGTGGACTTTGGGGGAAGGCTGATGAAGGTAAACACAGAAGTCAGGA
GCTTTGGGCCTCTTACTCGGAATGGTTTTTACCTCGCTTTTCAGGATTATGGAGCCTGTATGTCTCTTCT
TTCTGTCCGTGTCTTCTTCAAAAAGTGTCCCAGCATTGTGCAAAATTTTGCAGTGTTTCCAGAGACTATG
ACAGGGGCAGAGAGCACATCTCTGGTGATTGCTCGGGGCACATGCATCCCCAACGCAGAGGAAGTGGACG
TGCCCATCAAACTCTACTGCAACGGGGATGGGGAATGGATGGTGCCTATTGGGCGATGCACCTGCAAGCC
TGGCTATGAGCCTGAGAACAGCGTGGCATGCAAGGCTTGCCCTGCAGGGACATTCAAGGCCAGCCAGGAA
GCTGAAGGCTGCTCCCACTGCCCCTCCAACAGCCGCTCCCCTGCAGAGGCGTCTCCCATCTGCACCTGTC
GGACCGGTTATTACCGAGCGGACTTTGACCCTCCAGAAGTGGCATGCACTAGCGTCCCATCAGGTCCCCG
CAATGTTATCTCCATCGTCAATGAGACGTCCATCATTCTGGAGTGGCACCCTCCAAGGGAGACAGGTGGG
CGGGATGATGTGACCTACAACATCATCTGCAAAAAGTGCCGGGCAGACCGCCGGAGCTGCTCCCGCTGTG
ACGACAATGTGGAGTTTGTGCCCAGGCAGCTGGGCCTGACGGAGTGCCGCGTCTCCATCAGCAGCCTGTG
GGCCCACACCCCCTACACCTTTGACATCCAGGCCATCAATGGAGTCTCCAGCAAGAGTCCCTTCCCCCCA
CAGCACGTCTCTGTCAACATCACCACAAACCAAGCCGCCCCCTCCACCGTTCCCATCATGCACCAAGTCA
GTGCCACTATGAGGAGCATCACCTTGTCATGGCCACAGCCGGAGCAGCCCAATGGCATCATCCTGGACTA
TGAGATCCGGTACTATGAGAAGGAACACAATGAGTTCAACTCCTCCATGGCCAGGAGTCAGACCAACACA
GCAAGGATTGATGGGCTGCGGCCTGGCATGGTATATGTGGTACAGGTGCGTGCCCGCACTGTTGCTGGCT
ACGGCAAGTTCAGTGGCAAGATGTGCTTCCAGACTCTGACTGACGATGATTACAAGTCAGAGCTGAGGGA
GCAGCTGCCCCTGATTGCTGGCTCGGCAGCGGCCGGGGTCGTGTTCGTTGTGTCCTTGGTGGCCATCTCT
ATCGTCTGTAGCAGGAAACGGGCTTATAGCAAAGAGGCTGTGTACAGCGATAAGCTCCAGCATTACAGCA
CAGGCCGAGGCTCCCCAGGGATGAAGATCTACATTGACCCCTTCACTTACGAGGATCCCAACGAAGCTGT
CCGGGAGTTTGCCAAGGAGATTGATGTATCTTTTGTGAAAATTGAAGAGGTCATCGGAGCAGGGGAGTTT
GGAGAAGTGTACAAGGGGCGTTTGAAACTGCCAGGCAAGAGGGAAATCTACGTGGCCATCAAGACCCTGA
AGGCAGGGTACTCGGAGAAGCAGCGTCGGGACTTTCTGAGTGAGGCGAGCATCATGGGCCAGTTCGACCA
TCCTAACATCATTCGCCTGGAGGGTGTGGTCACCAAGAGTCGGCCTGTCATGATCATCACAGAGTTCATG
GAGAATGGTGCATTGGATTCTTTCCTCAGGCAAAATGACGGGCAGTTCACCGTGATCCAGCTTGTGGGTA
TGCTCAGGGGCATCGCTGCTGGCATGAAGTACCTGGCTGAGATGAATTATGTGCATCGGGACCTGGCTGC
TAGGAACATTCTGGTCAACAGTAACCTGGTGTGCAAGGTGTCCGACTTTGGCCTCTCCCGCTACCTCCAG
GATGACACCTCAGATCCCACCTACACCAGCTCCTTGGGAGGGAAGATCCCTGTGAGATGGACAGCTCCAG
AGGCCATCGCCTACCGCAAGTTCACTTCAGCCAGCGACGTTTGGAGCTATGGGATCGTCATGTGGGAAGT
CATGTCATTTGGAGAGAGACCCTATTGGGATATGTCCAACCAAGATGTCATCAATGCCATCGAGCAGGAC
TACCGGCTGCCCCCACCCATGGACTGTCCAGCTGCTCTACACCAGCTCATGCTGGACTGTTGGCAGAAGG
ACCGGAACAGCCGGCCCCGGTTTGCGGAGATTGTCAACACCCTAGATAAGATGATCCGGAACCCGGCAAG
TCTCAAGACTGTGGCAACCATCACCGCCGTGCCTTCCCAGCCCCTGCTCGACCGCTCCATCCCAGACTTC
ACGGCCTTTACCACCGTGGATGACTGGCTCAGCGCCATCAAAATGGTCCAGTACAGGGACAGCTTCCTCA
CTGCTGGCTTCACCTCCCTCCAGCTGGTCACCCAGATGACATCAGAAGACCTCCTGAGAATAGGCATCAC
CTTGGCAGGCCATCAGAAGAAGATCCTGAACAGCATTCATTCTATGAGGGTCCAGATAAGTCAGTCACCA
ACGGCAATGGCA
