>Addgene plasmid #23930 | pDONR223-EPHB1 | addgene partial sequence | sequence record 29767 | 23930 with M13pUC-fwd
CCAATAATGATTTTATTTTGACTGATAGTGACCTGTTCGTTGCAACAAATTGATGAGCAATGCTTTTTTA
TAATGCCAACTTTGTACAAAAAAGTTGGCATGGCCCTGGATTATCTACTACTGCTCCTCCTGGCATCCGC
AGTGGCTGCGATGGAAGAAACGTTAATGGACACCAGAACGGCTACTGCAGAGCTGGGCTGGACGGCCAAT
CCTGCGTCCGGGTGGGAAGAAGTCAGTGGCTACGATGAAAACCTGAACACCATCCGCACCTACCAGGTGT
GCAATGTCTTCGAGCCCAACCAGAACAATTGGCTGCTCACCACCTTCATCAACCGGCGGGGGGCCCATCG
CATCTACACAGAGATGCGCTTCACTGTGAGAGACTGCAGCAGCCTCCCTAATGTCCCAGGATCCTGCAAG
GAGACCTTCAACTTGTATTACTATGAGACTGACTCTGTCATTGCCACCAAGAAGTCAGCCTTCTGGTCTG
AGGCCCCCTACCTCAAAGTAGACACCATTGCTGCAGATGAGAGCTTCTCCCAGGTGGACTTTGGGG
